Addgene plasmid #114737: AT1G05700 L9_pECIA14
Purpose: Prey vector AT1G05700 L9_pECIA14 should be used with bait vector AT1G05700 L9_pECIA2.
Depositing lab: Youssef Belkhadir. Depositing organization: Gregor Mendel Institute of Molecular Plant Biology. Publication: An extracellular network of Arabidopsis leucine-rich repeat receptor kinases. Smakowska-Luzan E, Mott GA, Parys K, Stegmann M, Howton TC, Layeghifard M, Neuhold J, Lehner A, Kong J, Grunwald K, Weinberger N, Satbhai SB, Mayer D, Busch W, Madalinski M, Stolt-Bergner P, Provart NJ, Mukhtar MS, Zipfel C, Desveaux D, Guttman DS, Belkhadir Y. Nature. 2018 Jan 18;553(7688):342-346. doi: 10.1038/nature25184. Epub 2018 Jan 10. PubMed 29320478.
Backbone
  Vector backbone: pECIA14
  Backbone manufacturer: Chris Garcia (Addgene plasmid # 47051)
  Vector type: Insect Expression
Growth in bacteria
  Bacterial resistance: Ampicillin, 100 μg/mL
  Growth temperature: 37°C
  Growth strain: DH5alpha
  Copy number: High Copy
Gene/Insert
  Gene/Insert name: AT1G05700
  Species: A. thaliana (mustard weed)
  Entrez Gene: AT1G05700 (a.k.a. AT1G05700, F3F20.15, F3F20_15)
  Promoter: Metallothionein (Copper-Inducible)
  Cloning method: Ligation Independent Cloning
Terms and licenses: Academic/Nonprofit Terms; Industry Terms: Not Available to Industry
Depositor comments: Plasmid for secreted expression in Drosophila cell culture by induction via CuSO4. Insert is an extracellular domain of indicated LRR-RK, C-terminally tagged with Pentameric rat COMP helix, Alkaline Phosphatase (human, placental), Flag, and hexahistidine tags. Insert Protein Sequence: SGFISIDCGIPSGSSYKDDTTGINYVSDSSFVETGVSKSIPFTAQRQLQNLRSFPEGSRNCYTLIPIQGKGKKYLIRASFMYGNYDGENGSPEFDLFLGGNIWDTVLLSNGSSIVSKEVVYLSQSENIFVCLGNKGKGTPFISTLELRFLGNDNTTYDSPNGALFFSRRWDLRSLMGSPVRYDDDVYDRIWIPRNFGYCREINTSLPVTSDNNSYSLSSLVMSTAMTPINTTRPITMTLENSDPNVRYFVYMHFAEVEDLSLKPNQTREFDISINGVTVAAGFSPKYLQTNTFFLNPESQSKIAFSLVRTPKSTLPPIVNALEIYVANSFSQSLTNQEDGDAVTSLKTSYKVKKNWHGDPCLPNDYIWEGLNCSYDSLTPPRITSLNLSSSGLTGHISSSFSNLTMIQELDLSNNGLTGDIPEFLSKLKFLRVLNLENNTLTGSVPSELLERSNTGSFSLRLGENPGLCTEISCRKSNS
How to cite: AT1G05700 L9_pECIA14 was a gift from Youssef Belkhadir (Addgene plasmid # 114737 ; http://n2t.net/addgene:114737 ; RRID:Addgene_114737)
