[The description below was written by a language model from this plasmid's Addgene catalogue record and pLannotate feature annotations shown in this document.]
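Description:
AT1G05700 L9_pECIA14 is an insect-cell expression plasmid built on the pECIA14 backbone and designed for secreted protein production in Drosophila cell culture. It is propagated in E. coli as a high-copy plasmid through a ColE1/pUC-type origin and selected with ampicillin via the β-lactamase gene. The remaining bacterial elements picked up in the annotation (lac promoter/operator, and fragments of lacI, lacZα, rop and bom) are backbone remnants with no evident role in the expression cassette.

The payload is driven by the Drosophila metallothionein promoter, which is induced with copper sulfate. A Drosophila BiP signal sequence directs the product into the secretory pathway and is followed by the extracellular domain of the Arabidopsis thaliana leucine-rich repeat receptor kinase encoded by AT1G05700, inserted by ligation-independent cloning. Fused to its C-terminus are the pentamerising coiled-coil helix of rat COMP, human placental alkaline phosphatase, a FLAG epitope and a hexahistidine tag; the His tag is stated by the depositor but is not called in the feature table. An SV40 polyadenylation signal lies downstream of the cassette, although it is annotated on the opposite strand.

In this arrangement the COMP helix assembles the ectodomain into pentamers, raising avidity so that weak extracellular interactions can be detected, while alkaline phosphatase provides an enzymatic readout and the epitope tags allow detection or purification. The plasmid is the "prey" construct of a bait–prey pair, intended for use with the matching pECIA2 bait vector, and belongs to a set generated for mapping extracellular interactions among Arabidopsis LRR receptor kinases.
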