Features (pLannotate 1.2.2; 19 found; start..end, strand, type, name):
     23..449     +  promoter       MT promoter: Drosophila metallothionein promoter
    467..520     +  sig_peptide    BiP signal sequence: Drosophila BiP signal sequence
    473..1957    +  CDS            Y1570_ARATH (fragment): Experimental evidence at protein level: Swiss-Prot protein existence level 1. From Arabidopsis thaliana (Mouse-ear cress).
   1994..2173    +  CDS            Comp (fragment): COMP_RAT - Experimental evidence at protein level: Swiss-Prot protein existence level 1. May play a role in the structural integrity of cartilage via its interaction with other extracellular matrix proteins such as the collagens and fibronectin. Can mediate the interaction of chondrocytes with the cartilage extracellular matrix through interaction with cell surface integrin receptors. Could play a role in the pathogenesis of osteoarthritis. Potent suppressor of apoptosis in both primary chondrocytes and transformed cells. Suppresses apoptosis by blocking the activation of caspase-3 and by indu
   2161..3613    +  CDS            SEAP (fragment): secreted alkaline phosphatase from human placenta The natural enzyme has a C-terminal transmembrane sequence that is replaced by a GPI anchor.
   3650..3679    +  CDS            2xFLAG (fragment): two tandem FLAG® epitope tags
   3785..3919    -  polyA_signal   SV40 poly(A) signal: SV40 polyadenylation signal
   3942..4026    -  CDS            large T antigen (fragment): large T antigen from SV40 (simian virus 40)
   4026..4050    +  misc_feature   MCS (fragment): pUC18/19 multiple cloning site
   4087..4103    -  protein_bind   lac operator: The lac repressor binds to the lac operator to inhibit transcription in E. coli. This inhibition can be relieved by adding lactose or isopropyl-β-D-thiogalactopyranoside (IPTG). lac repressor encoded by lacI
   4111..4141    -  promoter       lac promoter: promoter for the E. coli lac operon
   4156..4177    -  protein_bind   CAP binding site: CAP binding activates transcription in the presence of cAMP. E. coli catabolite activator protein
   4190..4282    -  CDS            lacI (fragment): lac repressor; lacI; The lac repressor binds to the lac operator to inhibit transcription in E. coli. This inhibition can be relieved by adding lactose or isopropyl-β-D-thiogalactopyranoside (IPTG).
   4465..5053    -  rep_origin     ori: high-copy-number ColE1/pMB1/pBR322/pUC origin of replication
   5224..6084    -  CDS            AmpR: β-lactamase; bla; confers resistance to ampicillin, carbenicillin, and related antibiotics
   6085..6189    -  promoter       AmpR promoter: bla
   6284..6319    +  CDS            rop (fragment): Rop protein, which maintains plasmids at low copy number; rop
   6421..6520    +  misc_feature   bom (fragment): basis of mobility region from pBR322
   6526..21      -  CDS            lacZα (fragment) (across the origin): LacZα fragment of β-galactosidase; lacZ fragment
>Addgene plasmid #114737 | AT1G05700 L9_pECIA14 | addgene full sequence | sequence record 227206 | Addgene NGS Result
GTAAAACGACGGCCAGTGAATTAATTCGTTGCAGGACAGGATGTGGTGCCCGATGTGACTAGCTCTTTGC
TGCAGGCCGTCCTATCCTCTGGTTCCGATAAGAGACCCAGAACTCCGGCCCCCCACCGCCCACCGCCACC
CCCATACATATGTGGTACGCAAGTAAGAGTGCCTGCGCATGCCCCATGTGCCCCACCAAGAGCTTTGCAT
CCCATACAAGTCCCCAAAGTGGAGAACCGAACCAATTCTTCGCGGGCAGAACAAAAGCTTCTGCACACGT
CTCCACTCGAATTTGGAGCCGGCCGGCGTGTGCAAAAGAGGTGAATCGAACGAAAGACCCGTGTGTAAAG
CCGCGTTTCCAAAATGTATAAAACCGAGAGCATCTGGCCAATGTGCATCAGTTGTGGTCAGCAGCAAAAT
CAAGTGAATCATCTCAGTGCAACTAAAGGGGGGATCCGATCTCAATATGAAGTTATGCATATTACTGGCC
GTCGTGGCCTTTGTTGGCCTCTCGCTCGGGTCAGGTTTCATAAGCATCGATTGTGGAATTCCAAGTGGAT
CATCGTACAAAGACGACACAACAGGTATAAACTACGTCTCAGATTCATCCTTTGTCGAAACCGGAGTCTC
CAAATCGATCCCTTTCACAGCTCAAAGACAGCTTCAAAACCTGAGGAGCTTTCCCGAAGGTTCAAGAAAC
TGCTATACATTGATTCCAATACAAGGGAAGGGCAAGAAATATCTCATAAGAGCTAGTTTCATGTACGGTA
ACTACGATGGAGAAAATGGTTCACCGGAGTTTGATCTGTTTCTTGGTGGCAATATTTGGGATACCGTCTT
GCTCAGCAATGGGTCGAGCATTGTTTCCAAAGAAGTCGTTTACTTGAGCCAATCTGAGAACATATTTGTG
TGTTTGGGAAACAAAGGCAAAGGAACTCCATTTATCTCGACTTTAGAGCTTAGGTTTCTCGGGAACGACA
ATACGACATATGATTCTCCAAACGGTGCTCTCTTCTTCTCTAGACGCTGGGACTTACGCTCTCTCATGGG
TTCACCTGTTAGATATGATGATGATGTGTACGACAGAATCTGGATACCTCGCAACTTTGGCTATTGTAGA
GAGATCAATACCTCACTCCCCGTGACCTCAGACAATAATAGTTATAGTCTTTCAAGTTTGGTGATGAGCA
CAGCGATGACTCCAATAAACACAACAAGACCCATCACAATGACTTTGGAAAACAGTGATCCAAATGTCAG
GTACTTTGTCTACATGCACTTCGCAGAGGTTGAAGATCTTAGTCTCAAACCGAACCAGACAAGAGAGTTC
GACATCAGCATTAACGGAGTGACAGTTGCTGCTGGATTCAGCCCCAAGTATCTTCAGACAAACACGTTTT
TTCTAAACCCTGAGAGCCAATCGAAAATTGCGTTTTCACTCGTTCGAACCCCAAAGTCCACTCTTCCGCC
AATTGTTAACGCTCTAGAGATCTACGTCGCAAATAGTTTCTCGCAGTCTCTCACTAACCAAGAGGATGGT
GACGCGGTTACGAGTCTAAAGACGAGTTATAAAGTGAAGAAGAACTGGCACGGAGATCCTTGTTTGCCTA
ATGACTACATTTGGGAGGGCCTTAATTGCAGTTATGATAGTCTTACTCCTCCAAGAATCACATCACTGAA
CTTATCATCAAGCGGGTTAACGGGTCATATATCTTCCTCCTTCTCTAACCTCACAATGATTCAAGAGCTA
GACTTATCAAACAATGGCTTAACCGGAGACATTCCGGAGTTCCTCTCAAAACTGAAGTTCTTGAGGGTTT
TAAATCTAGAAAATAACACTCTTACCGGTTCAGTTCCATCCGAGTTATTAGAAAGATCAAACACCGGATC
ATTCTCGCTAAGGCTAGGAGAAAATCCAGGACTCTGTACTGAGATTTCTTGCAGAAAAAGCAACAGCCTG
GAGGTGCTGTTCCAGGGACCAAGCGGCAATCCCGGCGGCGATCTGGCCCCCCAGATGCTGCGCGAGCTGC
AGGAGACCAATGCCGCCCTGCAGGACGTGCGCGAGCTGCTGCGCCACCGCGTGAAGGAGATCACCTTCCT
GAAGAACACCGTGATGGAGTGCGACGCCTGCGGCATGCAGCCCTCTAGAGGCTCCGGCTCCATCATCCCA
GTTGAGGAGGAGAACCCGGACTTCTGGAACCGCGAGGCAGCCGAGGCCCTGGGTGCCGCCAAGAAGCTGC
AGCCTGCACAGACAGCCGCCAAGAACCTCATCATCTTCCTGGGCGATGGGATGGGGGTGTCTACGGTGAC
AGCTGCCAGGATCCTAAAAGGGCAGAAGAAGGACAAACTGGGGCCTGAGATACCCCTGGCCATGGACCGC
TTCCCATATGTGGCTCTGTCCAAGACATACAATGTAGACAAACATGTGCCAGACAGTGGAGCCACAGCCA
CGGCCTACCTGTGCGGGGTCAAGGGCAACTTCCAGACCATTGGCTTGAGTGCAGCCGCCCGCTTTAACCA
GTGCAACACGACACGCGGCAACGAGGTCATCTCCGTGATGAATCGGGCCAAGAAAGCAGGGAAGTCAGTG
GGAGTGGTAACCACCACACGAGTGCAGCACGCCTCGCCAGCCGGCACCTACGCCCACACGGTGAACCGCA
ACTGGTACTCGGACGCCGACGTGCCTGCCTCGGCCCGCCAGGAGGGGTGCCAGGACATCGCTACGCAGCT
CATCTCCAACATGGACATTGACGTGATCCTAGGTGGAGGCCGAAAGTACATGTTTCGCATGGGAACCCCA
GACCCTGAGTACCCAGATGACTACAGCCAAGGTGGGACCAGGCTGGACGGGAAGAATCTGGTGCAGGAAT
GGCTGGCGAAGCGCCAGGGTGCCCGGTATGTGTGGAACCGCACTGAGCTCATGCAGGCTTCCCTGGACCC
GTCTGTGACCCATCTCATGGGTCTCTTTGAGCCTGGAGACATGAAATACGAGATCCACCGAGACTCCACA
CTGGACCCCTCCCTGATGGAGATGACAGAGGCTGCCCTGCGCCTGCTGAGCAGGAACCCCCGCGGCTTCT
TCCTCTTCGTGGAGGGTGGTCGCATCGACCATGGTCATCATGAAAGCAGGGCTTACCGGGCACTGACTGA
GACGATCATGTTCGACGACGCCATTGAGAGGGCGGGCCAGCTCACCAGCGAGGAGGACACGCTGAGCCTC
GTCACTGCCGACCACTCCCACGTCTTCTCCTTCGGAGGCTACCCCCTGCGAGGGAGCTCCATCTTCGGGC
TGGCCCCTGGCAAGGCCCGGGACAGGAAGGCCTACACGGTCCTCCTATACGGAAACGGTCCAGGCTATGT
GCTCAAGGACGGCGCCCGGCCGGATGTTACCGAGAGCGAGAGCGGGAGCCCCGAGTATCGGCAGCAGTCA
GCAGTGCCCCTGGACGAAGAGACCCACGCAGGCGAGGACGTGGCGGTGTTCGCGCGCGGCCCGCAGGCGC
ACCTGGTTCACGGCGTGCAGGAGCAGACCTTCATAGCGCACGTCATGGCCTTCGCCGCCTGCCTGGAGCC
CTACACCGCCTGCGACCTGGCGCCCCCCGCCGGCACCACCGACGCCGCGCACCCGGGTTCTAGAGGAAGC
ACCTCCGGCGATAACGATTACAAGGATGATGATGATAAGGCCAGCGGCACCGGTCATCATCACCATCACC
ATTGAGTTTAAACCCGCTGATCAGCCTCGACTGTGCCTTCTAAGGCCTGAGCTCGCTGATCAGCCTCGAT
CGAGGATCCAGACATGATAAGATACATTGATGAGTTTGGACAAACCACAACTAGAATGCAGTGAAAAAAA
TGCTTTATTTGTGAAATTTGTGATGCTATTGCTTTATTTGTAACCATTATAAGCTGCAATAAACAAGTTA
ACAACAACAATTGCATTCATTTTATGTTTCAGGTTCAGGGGGAGGTGTGGGAGGTTTTTTAAAGCAAGTA
AAACCTCTACAAATGTGGTATGGCTGATTATGATCAGTCGACCTGCAGGCATGCAAGCTTGGCGTAATCA
TGGTCATAGCTGTTTCCTGTGTGAAATTGTTATCCGCTCACAATTCCACACAACATACGAGCCGGAAGCA
TAAAGTGTAAAGCCTGGGGTGCCTAATGAGTGAGCTAACTCACATTAATTGCGTTGCGCTCACTGCCCGC
TTTCCAGTCGGGAAACCTGTCGTGCCAGCTGCATTAATGAATCGGCCAACGCGCGGGGAGAGGCGGTTTG
CGTATTGGGCGCTCTTCCGCTTCCTCGCTCACTGACTCGCTGCGCTCGGTCGTTCGGCTGCGGCGAGCGG
TATCAGCTCACTCAAAGGCGGTAATACGGTTATCCACAGAATCAGGGGATAACGCAGGAAAGAACATGTG
AGCAAAAGGCCAGCAAAAGGCCAGGAACCGTAAAAAGGCCGCGTTGCTGGCGTTTTTCCATAGGCTCCGC
CCCCCTGACGAGCATCACAAAAATCGACGCTCAAGTCAGAGGTGGCGAAACCCGACAGGACTATAAAGAT
ACCAGGCGTTTCCCCCTGGAAGCTCCCTCGTGCGCTCTCCTGTTCCGACCCTGCCGCTTACCGGATACCT
GTCCGCCTTTCTCCCTTCGGGAAGCGTGGCGCTTTCTCATAGCTCACGCTGTAGGTATCTCAGTTCGGTG
TAGGTCGTTCGCTCCAAGCTGGGCTGTGTGCACGAACCCCCCGTTCAGCCCGACCGCTGCGCCTTATCCG
GTAACTATCGTCTTGAGTCCAACCCGGTAAGACACGACTTATCGCCACTGGCAGCAGCCACTGGTAACAG
GATTAGCAGAGCGAGGTATGTAGGCGGTGCTACAGAGTTCTTGAAGTGGTGGCCTAACTACGGCTACACT
AGAAGAACAGTATTTGGTATCTGCGCTCTGCTGAAGCCAGTTACCTTCGGAAAAAGAGTTGGTAGCTCTT
GATCCGGCAAACAAACCACCGCTGGTAGCGGTGGTTTTTTTGTTTGCAAGCAGCAGATTACGCGCAGAAA
AAAAGGATCTCAAGAAGATCCTTTGATCTTTTCTACGGGGTCTGACGCTCAGTGGAACGAAAACTCACGT
TAAGGGATTTTGGTCATGAGATTATCAAAAAGGATCTTCACCTAGATCCTTTTAAATTAAAAATGAAGTT
TTAAATCAATCTAAAGTATATATGAGTAAACTTGGTCTGACAGTTACCAATGCTTAATCAGTGAGGCACC
TATCTCAGCGATCTGTCTATTTCGTTCATCCATAGTTGCCTGACTCCCCGTCGTGTAGATAACTACGATA
CGGGAGGGCTTACCATCTGGCCCCAGTGCTGCAATGATACCGCGAGACCCACGCTCACCGGCTCCAGATT
TATCAGCAATAAACCAGCCAGCCGGAAGGGCCGAGCGCAGAAGTGGTCCTGCAACTTTATCCGCCTCCAT
CCAGTCTATTAATTGTTGCCGGGAAGCTAGAGTAAGTAGTTCGCCAGTTAATAGTTTGCGCAACGTTGTT
GCCATTGCTACAGGCATCGTGGTGTCACGCTCGTCGTTTGGTATGGCTTCATTCAGCTCCGGTTCCCAAC
GATCAAGGCGAGTTACATGATCCCCCATGTTGTGCAAAAAAGCGGTTAGCTCCTTCGGTCCTCCGATCGT
TGTCAGAAGTAAGTTGGCCGCAGTGTTATCACTCATGGTTATGGCAGCACTGCATAATTCTCTTACTGTC
ATGCCATCCGTAAGATGCTTTTCTGTGACTGGTGAGTACTCAACCAAGTCATTCTGAGAATAGTGTATGC
GGCGACCGAGTTGCTCTTGCCCGGCGTCAATACGGGATAATACCGCGCCACATAGCAGAACTTTAAAAGT
GCTCATCATTGGAAAACGTTCTTCGGGGCGAAAACTCTCAAGGATCTTACCGCTGTTGAGATCCAGTTCG
ATGTAACCCACTCGTGCACCCAACTGATCTTCAGCATCTTTTACTTTCACCAGCGTTTCTGGGTGAGCAA
AAACAGGAAGGCAAAATGCCGCAAAAAAGGGAATAAGGGCGACACGGAAATGTTGAATACTCATACTCTT
CCTTTTTCAATATTATTGAAGCATTTATCAGGGTTATTGTCTCATGAGCGGATACATATTTGAATGTATT
TAGAAAAATAAACAAATAGGGGTTCCGCGCACATTTCCCCGAAAAGTGCCACCTGACGTCTAAGAAACCA
TTATTATCATGACATTAACCTATAAAAATAGGCGTATCACGAGGCCCTTTCGTCTCGCGCGTTTCGGTGA
TGACGGTGAAAACCTCTGACACATGCAGCTCCCGGAGACGGTCACAGCTTGTCTGTAAGCGGATGCCGGG
AGCAGACAAGCCCGTCAGGGCGCGTCAGCGGGTGTTGGCGGGTGTCGGGGCTGGCTTAACTATGCGGCAT
CAGAGCAGATTGTACTGAGAGTGCACCATATGCGGTGTGAAATACCGCACAGATGCGTAAGGAGAAAATA
CCGCATCAGGCGCCATTCGCCATTCAGGCTGCGCAACTGTTGGGAAGGGCGATCGGTGCGGGCCTCTTCG
CTATTACGCCAGCTGGCGAAAGGGGGATGTGCTGCAAGGCGATTAAGTTGGGTAACGCCAGGGTTTTCCC
AGTCACGACGTT
